Addgene plasmid #34304: KHBD00150
Depositing lab: Bart Deplancke. Depositing organization: Swiss Federal Institute of Technology (EPFL). Publication: Automated protein-DNA interaction screening of Drosophila regulatory elements. Korneel Hens, Jean-Daniel Feuz, Alina Isakova, Antonina Lagovitina, Andreas Massouras, Julien Bryois, Patrick Callaerts, Susan E. Celniker, Bart Deplancke. Nat Methods. 2011 Oct 30;8(12):1065-70. 10.1038/nmeth.1763 PubMed 22037703.
Backbone
  Vector backbone: pDONR221
  Backbone manufacturer: Invitrogen
  Backbone size w/o insert (bp): 2536
  Vector type: Gateway Donor Vector
Growth in bacteria
  Bacterial resistance: Kanamycin, 50 μg/mL
  Growth temperature: 37°C
  Growth strain: DH5alpha
  Copy number: High Copy
Gene/Insert
  Gene/Insert name: CG17958 (alt names: FBgn0003512; Sry-&dgr;; Serendipity &dgr;)
  Species: D. melanogaster (fly)
  Insert size (bp): 1299
  Entrez Gene: Sry-delta (a.k.a. Dmel_CG17958, CG17958, Dmel\CG17958, EH8, Sry delta, Srydelta, anon-EH8, sry, sry delta, sry-delta, srydelta)
  Cloning method: Gateway Cloning
  Sequencing primers: 5′ M13F; 3′ M13R
Terms and licenses: Academic/Nonprofit Terms; Industry Terms: Not Available to Industry
Depositor comments: Please note that the ORFs in this collection were cloned open-ended (without a stop codon).
How to cite: KHBD00150 was a gift from Bart Deplancke (Addgene plasmid # 34304 ; http://n2t.net/addgene:34304 ; RRID:Addgene_34304)
