[The description below was written by a language model from this plasmid's Addgene catalogue record.]
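Description:
KHBD00150 is a Gateway clone built on the pDONR221 backbone, carrying the open reading frame of the Drosophila melanogaster gene CG17958, better known as Sry-delta (Serendipity delta). The record classes it as a Gateway donor vector, but because the insert was introduced by Gateway cloning it functions in practice as an entry clone: recombination into pDONR221 normally replaces the donor cassette with the gene of interest and leaves it flanked by attL sites, although the record lists no individual features to confirm this. The plasmid is maintained at high copy in standard E. coli cloning strains under kanamycin selection. The backbone is about 2.5 kb without the insert, and the ORF adds roughly 1.3 kb. M13 forward and reverse priming sites on either side of the insert allow sequence verification.

The vector is not an expression construct. No promoter, tag or reporter acting on the insert is recorded, and the ORF is meant to be shuttled by LR recombination into destination vectors that supply those elements. The depositor notes that ORFs in this collection were cloned open-ended, without a stop codon, so the coding sequence can be read through into a C-terminal fusion partner provided by the destination vector; an N-terminal fusion would rely on a downstream stop codon in that vector. The clone belongs to a collection associated with work on automated screening of protein–DNA interactions at Drosophila regulatory elements, which suggests its use as a source of this ORF for such binding assays. The specific destination vectors and assay formats are not stated in the record.
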