>Addgene plasmid #34304 | KHBD00150 | depositor partial sequence | sequence record 40871 | KHBD00150 sequence 1299 bps
ATGGATACTTGCTTCTTCTGCGGCGCCGTCGATCTGAGCGACACGGGCTCCTCCAGCTCCATGCGCTACG
AGACGCTGTCGGCCAAGGTGCCGTCGTCGCAGAAAACAGTGTCCCTGGTGCTCACCCACCTGGCCAACTG
CATCCAGACGCAGCTGGACCTGAAGCCCGGCGCCCGGCTGTGCCCGCGCTGCTTTCAGGAGCTCTCCGAC
TACGACACGATCATGGTGAACCTGATGACCACCCAGAAGAGGCTGACGACCCAGCTAAAGGGCGCTCTAA
AGTCCGAGTTCGAGGTGCCGGAGTCCGGCGAGGACATACTCGTGGAGGAGGTGGAGATACCCCAAAGCGA
TGTCGAGACAGACGCCGATGCCGAGGCGGACGCCCTGTTCGTGGAGCTGGTCAAGGATCAGGAGGAGTCC
GACACGGAGATAAAGAGAGAGTTCGTGGACGAGGAGGAGGAGGAGGACGACGACGACGACGACGAGTTCA
TCTGCGAGGACGTGGATGTGGGCGACTCCGAGGCCCTGTATGGCAAGTCCTCCGATGGCGAGGACAGGCC
GACGAAGAAGCGCGTCAAGCAGGAGTGCACTACCTGCGGCAAGGTGTACAACTCCTGGTATCAACTGCAG
AAGCACATCAGCGAGGAGCACTCCAAGCAGCCCAACCACATCTGCCCCATCTGCGGGGTGATCCGGCGCG
ACGAGGAGTACTTGGAGCTGCACATGAATCTGCACGAGGGCAAGACGGAAAAGCAATGCCGCTACTGCCC
CAAGAGCTTCTCGCGCCCGGTGAACACCCTGCGCCACATGCGCATGCACTGGGACAAGAAGAAGTACCAG
TGCGAGAAGTGCGGCCTGAGGTTCTCCCAGGACAACCTACTCTACAACCACCGGCTGCGCCACGAGGCTG
AGGAGAACCCCATCATATGCAGCATCTGCAATGTGTCGTTCAAGTCGCGCAAGACCTTCAACCATCACAC
GCTCATTCACAAGGAGAACCGCCCAAGACACTACTGCTCCGTCTGCCCCAAGTCCTTCACCGAGCGCTAC
ACCCTCAAGATGCACATGAAGACCCACGAGGGCGACGTCGTTTACGGGGTTCGCGAGGAGGCGCCCGCCG
ACGAGCAGCAGGTGGTGGAGGAGCTGCATGTGGACGTCGACGAATCGGAGGCGGCCGTCACCGTCATCAT
GTCCGACAACGATGAGAACAGCGGCTTCTGTCTCATTTGCAATACCAACTTCGAGAACAAGAAGGAGCTC
GAACACCACTTGCAATTTGATCACGACGTGGTCTTGAAA
