>Addgene plasmid #34304 | KHBD00150 | addgene partial sequence | sequence record 41976 | M13-Rev 5'-CAGGAAACAGCTATGACC-3'
ATGATTTTATTTTGACTGATAGTGACCTGTTCGTTGCAACAAATTGATAAGCAATGCTTTCTTATAATGC
CAACTTTGTACAAGAAAGTTGGCAATTTCAAGACCACGTCGTGATCAAATTGCAAGTGGTGTTCGAGCTC
CTTCTTGTTCTCGAAGTTGGTATTGCAAATGAGACAGAAGCCGCTGTTCTCATCGTTGTCGGACATGATG
ACGGTGACGGCCGCCTCCGATTCGTCGACGTCCACATGCAGCTCCTCCACCACCTGCTGCTCGTCGGCGG
GCGCCTCCTCGCGAACCCCGTAAACGACGTCGCCCTCGTGGGTCTTCATGTGCATCTTGAGGGTGTAGCG
CTCGGTGAAGGACTTGGGGCAGACGGAGCAGTAGTGTCTTGGGCGGTTCTCCTTGTGAATGAGCGTGTGA
TGGTTGAAGGTCTTGCGCGACTTGAACGACACATTGCAGATGCTGCATATGATGGGGTTCTCCTCAGCCT
CGTGGCGCAGCCGGTGGTTGTAGAGTAGGTTGTCCTGGGAGAACCTCAGGCCGCACTTCTCGCACTGGTA
CTTCTTCTTGTCCCAGTGCATGCGCATGTGGCGCAGGGTGTTCACCGGGCGCGAGAAGCTCTTGGGGCAG
TAGCGGCATTGCTTTTCCGTCTTGCCCTCGTGCAGATTCATGTGCAGCTCCAAGTACTCCTCGTCGCGCC
